>Addgene plasmid #116258 | pHAGE-EGFR-G810S | addgene full sequence | sequence record 250570 | Addgene NGS Result
TTCTATAGTGAATAGAGTTAGGCAGGGATATTCACCATTATCGTTTCAGACCCACCTCCCAACCCCGAGG
GGACCCGACAGGCCCGAAGGAATAGAAGAAGAAGGTGGAGAGAGAGACAGAGACAGATCCATTCGATTAG
TGAACGGATCTCGACGGTATCGCCGAATTCACAAATGGCAGTATTCATCCACAATTTTAAAAGAAAAGGG
GGGATTGGGGGGTACAGTGCAGGGGAAAGAATAGTAGACATAATAGCAACAGACATACAAACTAAAGAAT
TACAAAAACAAATTACAAAAATTCAAAATTTTCGGGTTTATTACAGGGACAGCAGAGATCCAGTTTGGAC
TAGTCGTGAGGCTCCGGTGCCCGTCAGTGGGCAGAGCGCACATCGCCCACAGTCCCCGAGAAGTTGGGGG
GAGGGGTCGGCAATTGAACCGGTGCCTAGAGAAGGTGGCGCGGGGTAAACTGGGAAAGTGATGTCGTGTA
CTGGCTCCGCCTTTTTCCCGAGGGTGGGGGAGAACCGTATATAAGTGCAGTAGTCGCCGTGAACGTTCTT
TTTCGCAACGGGTTTGCCGCCAGAACACAGGTAAGTGCCGTGTGTGGTTCCCGCGGGCCTGGCCTCTTTA
CGGGTTATGGCCCTTGCGTGCCTTGAATTACTTCCACCTGGCTGCAGTACGTGATTCTTGATCCCGAGCT
TCGGGTTGGAAGTGGGTGGGAGAGTTCGAGGCCTTGCGCTTAAGGAGCCCCTTCGCCTCGTGCTTGAGTT
GAGGCCTGGCCTGGGCGCTGGGGCCGCCGCGTGCGAATCTGGTGGCACCTTCGCGCCTGTCTCGCTGCTT
TCGATAAGTCTCTAGCCATTTAAAATTTTTGATGACCTGCTGCGACGCTTTTTTTCTGGCAAGATAGTCT
TGTAAATGCGGGCCAAGATCTGCACACTGGTATTTCGGTTTTTGGGGCCGCGGGCGGCGACGGGGCCCGT
GCGTCCCAGCGCACATGTTCGGCGAGGCGGGGCCTGCGAGCGCGGCCACCGAGAATCGGACGGGGGTAGT
CTCAAGCTGGCCGGCCTGCTCTGGTGCCTGGCCTCGCGCCGCCGTGTATCGCCCCGCCCTGGGCGGCAAG
GCTGGCCCGGTCGGCACCAGTTGCGTGAGCGGAAAGATGGCCGCTTCCCGGCCCTGCTGCAGGGAGCTCA
AAATGGAGGACGCGGCGCTCGGGAGAGCGGGCGGGTGAGTCACCCACACAAAGGAAAAGGGCCTTTCCGT
CCTCAGCCGTCGCTTCATGTGACTCCACGGAGTACCGGGCGCCGTCCAGGCACCTCGATTAGTTCTCGAG
CTTTTGGAGTACGTCGTCTTTAGGTTGGGGGGAGGGGTTTTATGCGATGGAGTTTCCCCACACTGAGTGG
GTGGAGACTGAAGTTAGGCCAGCTTGGCACTTGATGTAATTCTCCTTGGAATTTGCCCTTTTTGAGTTTG
GATCTTGGTTCATTCTCAAGCCTCAGACAGTGGTTCAAAGTTTTTTTCTTCCATTTCAGGTGTCGTGAAG
CGGCCCTGCAGATATCAACAAGTTTGTACAAAAAAGCAGGCACCATGCGACCCTCCGGGACGGCCGGGGC
AGCGCTCCTGGCGCTGCTGGCTGCGCTCTGCCCGGCGAGTCGGGCTCTGGAGGAAAAGAAAGTTTGCCAA
GGCACGAGTAACAAGCTCACGCAGTTGGGCACTTTTGAAGATCATTTTCTCAGCCTCCAGAGGATGTTCA
ATAACTGTGAGGTGGTCCTTGGGAATTTGGAAATTACCTATGTGCAGAGGAATTATGATCTTTCCTTCTT
AAAGACCATCCAGGAGGTGGCTGGTTATGTCCTCATTGCCCTCAACACAGTGGAGCGAATTCCTTTGGAA
AACCTGCAGATCATCAGAGGAAATATGTACTACGAAAATTCCTATGCCTTAGCAGTCTTATCTAACTATG
ATGCAAATAAAACCGGACTGAAGGAGCTGCCCATGAGAAATTTACAGGAAATCCTGCATGGCGCCGTGCG
GTTCAGCAACAACCCTGCCCTGTGCAACGTGGAGAGCATCCAGTGGCGGGACATAGTCAGCAGTGACTTT
CTCAGCAACATGTCGATGGACTTCCAGAACCACCTGGGCAGCTGCCAAAAGTGTGATCCAAGCTGTCCCA
ATGGGAGCTGCTGGGGTGCAGGAGAGGAGAACTGCCAGAAACTGACCAAAATCATCTGTGCCCAGCAGTG
CTCCGGGCGCTGCCGTGGCAAGTCCCCCAGTGACTGCTGCCACAACCAGTGTGCTGCAGGCTGCACAGGC
CCCCGGGAGAGCGACTGCCTGGTCTGCCGCAAATTCCGAGACGAAGCCACGTGCAAGGACACCTGCCCCC
CACTCATGCTCTACAACCCCACCACGTACCAGATGGATGTGAACCCCGAGGGCAAATACAGCTTTGGTGC
CACCTGCGTGAAGAAGTGTCCCCGTAATTATGTGGTGACAGATCACGGCTCGTGCGTCCGAGCCTGTGGG
GCCGACAGCTATGAGATGGAGGAAGACGGCGTCCGCAAGTGTAAGAAGTGCGAAGGGCCTTGCCGCAAAG
TGTGTAACGGAATAGGTATTGGTGAATTTAAAGACTCACTCTCCATAAATGCTACGAATATTAAACACTT
CAAAAACTGCACCTCCATCAGTGGCGATCTCCACATCCTGCCGGTGGCATTTAGGGGTGACTCCTTCACA
CATACTCCTCCTCTGGATCCACAGGAACTGGATATTCTGAAAACCGTAAAGGAAATCACAGGGTTTTTGC
TGATTCAGGCTTGGCCTGAAAACAGGACGGACCTCCATGCCTTTGAGAACCTAGAAATCATACGCGGCAG
GACCAAGCAACATGGTCAGTTTTCTCTTGCAGTCGTCAGCCTGAACATAACATCCTTGGGATTACGCTCC
CTCAAGGAGATAAGTGATGGAGATGTGATAATTTCAGGAAACAAAAATTTGTGCTATGCAAATACAATAA
ACTGGAAAAAACTGTTTGGGACCTCCGGTCAGAAAACCAAAATTATAAGCAACAGAGGTGAAAACAGCTG
CAAGGCCACAGGCCAGGTCTGCCATGCCTTGTGCTCCCCCGAGGGCTGCTGGGGCCCGGAGCCCAGGGAC
TGCGTCTCTTGCCGGAATGTCAGCCGAGGCAGGGAATGCGTGGACAAGTGCAACCTTCTGGAGGGTGAGC
CAAGGGAGTTTGTGGAGAACTCTGAGTGCATACAGTGCCACCCAGAGTGCCTGCCTCAGGCCATGAACAT
CACCTGCACAGGACGGGGACCAGACAACTGTATCCAGTGTGCCCACTACATTGACGGCCCCCACTGCGTC
AAGACCTGCCCGGCAGGAGTCATGGGAGAAAACAACACCCTGGTCTGGAAGTACGCAGACGCCGGCCATG
TGTGCCACCTGTGCCATCCAAACTGCACCTACGGATGCACTGGGCCAGGTCTTGAAGGCTGTCCAACGAA
TGGGCCTAAGATCCCGTCCATCGCCACTGGGATGGTGGGGGCCCTCCTCTTGCTGCTGGTGGTGGCCCTG
GGGATCGGCCTCTTCATGCGAAGGCGCCACATCGTTCGGAAGCGCACGCTGCGGAGGCTGCTGCAGGAGA
GGGAGCTTGTGGAGCCTCTTACACCCAGTGGAGAAGCTCCCAACCAAGCTCTCTTGAGGATCTTGAAGGA
AACTGAATTCAAAAAGATCAAAGTGCTGGGCTCCGGTGCGTTCGGCACGGTGTATAAGGGACTCTGGATC
CCAGAAGGTGAGAAAGTTAAAATTCCCGTCGCTATCAAGGAATTAAGAGAAGCAACATCTCCGAAAGCCA
ACAAGGAAATCCTCGATGAAGCCTACGTGATGGCCAGCGTGGACAACCCCCACGTGTGCCGCCTGCTGGG
CATCTGCCTCACCTCCACCGTGCAGCTCATCACGCAGCTCATGCCCTTCGGCTGCCTCCTGGACTATGTC
CGGGAACACAAAGACAATATTAGCTCCCAGTACCTGCTCAACTGGTGTGTGCAGATCGCAAAGGGCATGA
ACTACTTGGAGGACCGTCGCTTGGTGCACCGCGACCTGGCAGCCAGGAACGTACTGGTGAAAACACCGCA
GCATGTCAAGATCACAGATTTTGGGCTGGCCAAACTGCTGGGTGCGGAAGAGAAAGAATACCATGCAGAA
GGAGGCAAAGTGCCTATCAAGTGGATGGCATTGGAATCAATTTTACACAGAATCTATACCCACCAGAGTG
ATGTCTGGAGCTACGGGGTGACCGTTTGGGAGTTGATGACCTTTGGATCCAAGCCATATGACGGAATCCC
TGCCAGCGAGATCTCCTCCATCCTGGAGAAAGGAGAACGCCTCCCTCAGCCACCCATATGTACCATCGAT
GTCTACATGATCATGGTCAAGTGCTGGATGATAGACGCAGATAGTCGCCCAAAGTTCCGTGAGTTGATCA
TCGAATTCTCCAAAATGGCCCGAGACCCCCAGCGCTACCTTGTCATTCAGGGGGATGAAAGAATGCATTT
GCCAAGTCCTACAGACTCCAACTTCTACCGTGCCCTGATGGATGAAGAAGACATGGACGACGTGGTGGAT
GCCGACGAGTACCTCATCCCACAGCAGGGCTTCTTCAGCAGCCCCTCCACGTCACGGACTCCCCTCCTGA
GCTCTCTGAGTGCAACCAGCAACAATTCCACCGTGGCTTGCATTGATAGAAATGGGCTGCAAAGCTGTCC
CATCAAGGAAGACAGCTTCTTGCAGCGATACAGCTCAGACCCCACAGGCGCCTTGACTGAGGACAGCATA
GACGACACCTTCCTCCCAGTGCCTGAATACATAAACCAGTCCGTTCCCAAAAGGCCCGCTGGCTCTGTGC
AGAATCCTGTCTATCACAATCAGCCTCTGAACCCCGCGCCCAGCAGAGACCCACACTACCAGGACCCCCA
CAGCACTGCAGTGGGCAACCCCGAGTATCTCAACACTGTCCAGCCCACCTGTGTCAACAGCACATTCGAC
AGCCCTGCCCACTGGGCCCAGAAAGGCAGCCACCAAATTAGCCTGGACAACCCTGACTACCAGCAGGACT
TCTTTCCCAAGGAAGCCAAGCCAAATGGCATCTTTAAGGGCTCCACAGCTGAAAATGCAGAATACCTAAG
GGTCGCGCCACAAAGCAGTGAATTTATTGGAGCATAGAACCCAGCTTTCTTGTACAAAGTGGTGATATCC
AATTAACCCTCACTAAAGGTATGTGTATGAAGATTATAGTTAGCCCTATAGTGAGTCGTATTACCACCCA
ACTTTTCTATACAAAGTGGTTGATATCCAGCACAGTGGCGGCCGCTCGAGTCTAGAGGGCCCGCGGTTCG
AAGGTAAGCCTATCCCTAACCCTCTCCTCGGTCTCGATTCTACGCGTACCGGTTAGTAATGAGATCCCTC
CCCCCCCCCTAACGTTACTGGCCGAAGCCGCTTGGAATAAGGCCGGTGTGCGTTTGTCTATATGTTATTT
TCCACCATATTGCCGTCTTTTGGCAATGTGAGGGCCCGGAAACCTGGCCCTGTCTTCTTGACGAGCATTC
CTAGGGGTCTTTCCCCTCTCGCCAAAGGAATGCAAGGTCTGTTGAATGTCGTGAAGGAAGCAGTTCCTCT
GGAAGCTTCTTGAAGACAAACAACGTCTGTAGCGACCCTTTGCAGGCAGCGGAACCCCCCACCTGGCGAC
AGGTGCCTCTGCGGCCAAAAGCCACGTGTATAAGATACACCTGCAAAGGCGGCACAACCCCAGTGCCACG
TTGTGAGTTGGATAGTTGTGGAAAGAGTCAAATGGCTCTCCTCAAGCGTATTCAACAAGGGGCTGAAGGA
TGCCCAGAAGGTACCCCATTGTATGGGATCTGATCTGGGGCCTCGGTGCACATGCTTTACATGTGTTTAG
TCGAGGTTAAAAAAACGTCTAGGCCCCCCGAACCACGGGGACGTGGTTTTCCTTTGAAAAACACGATGAT
AATATGGCCACACATATGACCGAGTACAAGCCCACGGTGCGCCTCGCCACCCGCGACGACGTCCCCAGGG
CCGTACGCACCCTCGCCGCCGCGTTCGCCGACTACCCCGCCACGCGCCACACCGTCGATCCGGACCGCCA
CATCGAGCGGGTCACCGAGCTGCAAGAACTCTTCCTCACGCGCGTCGGGCTCGACATCGGCAAGGTGTGG
GTCGCGGACGACGGCGCCGCGGTGGCGGTCTGGACCACGCCGGAGAGCGTCGAAGCGGGGGCGGTGTTCG
CCGAGATCGGCCCGCGCATGGCCGAGTTGAGCGGTTCCCGGCTGGCCGCGCAGCAACAGATGGAAGGCCT
CCTGGCGCCGCACCGGCCCAAGGAGCCCGCGTGGTTCCTGGCCACCGTCGGCGTCTCGCCCGACCACCAG
GGCAAGGGTCTGGGCAGCGCCGTCGTGCTCCCCGGAGTGGAGGCGGCCGAGCGCGCCGGGGTGCCCGCCT
TCCTGGAGACCTCCGCGCCCCGCAACCTCCCCTTCTACGAGCGGCTCGGCTTCACCGTCACCGCCGACGT
CGAGGTGCCCGAAGGACCGCGCACCTGGTGCATGACCCGCAAGCCCGGTGCCTAAATCGATAGATCCTAA
TCAACCTCTGGATTACAAAATTTGTGAAAGATTGACTGGTATTCTTAACTATGTTGCTCCTTTTACGCTA
TGTGGATACGCTGCTTTAATGCCTTTGTATCATGCTATTGCTTCCCGTATGGCTTTCATTTTCTCCTCCT
TGTATAAATCCTGGTTGCTGTCTCTTTATGAGGAGTTGTGGCCCGTTGTCAGGCAACGTGGCGTGGTGTG
CACTGTGTTTGCTGACGCAACCCCCACTGGTTGGGGCATTGCCACCACCTGTCAGCTCCTTTCCGGGACT
TTCGCTTTCCCCCTCCCTATTGCCACGGCGGAACTCATCGCCGCCTGCCTTGCCCGCTGCTGGACAGGGG
CTCGGCTGTTGGGCACTGACAATTCCGTGGTGTTGTCGGGGAAATCATCGTCCTTTCCTTGGCTGCTCGC
CTGTGTTGCCACCTGGATTCTGCGCGGGACGTCCTTCTGCTACGTCCCTTCGGCCCTCAATCCAGCGGAC
CTTCCTTCCCGCGGCCTGCTGCCGGCTCTGCGGCCTCTTCCGCGTCTTCGCCTTCGCCCTCAGACGAGTC
GGATCTCCCTTTGGGCCGCCTCCCCGCCTGAGATCCTTTAAGACCAATGACTTACAAGGCAGCTGTAGAT
CTTAGCCACTTTTTAAAAGAAAAGGGGGGACTGGAAGGGCTAATTCACTCCCAACGAAGACAAGATCTGC
TTTTTGCTTGTACTGGGTCTCTCTGGTTAGACCAGATCTGAGCCTGGGAGCTCTCTGGCTAACTAGGGAA
CCCACTGCTTAAGCCTCAATAAAGCTTGCCTTGAGTGCTTCAAGTAGTGTGTGCCCGTCTGTTGTGTGAC
TCTGGTAACTAGAGATCCCTCAGACCCTTTTAGTCAGTGTGGAAAATCTCTAGCAGTAGTAGTTCATGTC
ATCTTATTATTCAGTATTTATAACTTGCAAAGAAATGAATATCAGAGAGTGAGAGGCCCGGGTTAATTAA
GGAAAGGGCTAGATCATTCTTGAAGACGAAAGGGCCTCGTGATACGCCTATTTTTATAGGTTAATGTCAT
GATAATAATGGTTTCTTAGACGTCAGGTGGCACTTTTCGGGGAAATGTGCGCGGAACCCCTATTTGTTTA
TTTTTCTAAATACATTCAAATATGTATCCGCTCATGAGACAATAACCCTGATAAATGCTTCAATAATATT
GAAAAAGGAAGAGTATGAGTATTCAACATTTCCGTGTCGCCCTTATTCCCTTTTTTGCGGCATTTTGCCT
TCCTGTTTTTGCTCACCCAGAAACGCTGGTGAAAGTAAAAGATGCTGAAGATCAGTTGGGTGCACGAGTG
GGTTACATCGAACTGGATCTCAACAGCGGTAAGATCCTTGAGAGTTTTCGCCCCGAAGAACGTTTTCCAA
TGATGAGCACTTTTAAAGTTCTGCTATGTGGCGCGGTATTATCCCGTGTTGACGCCGGGCAAGAGCAACT
CGGTCGCCGCATACACTATTCTCAGAATGACTTGGTTGAGTACTCACCAGTCACAGAAAAGCATCTTACG
GATGGCATGACAGTAAGAGAATTATGCAGTGCTGCCATAACCATGAGTGATAACACTGCGGCCAACTTAC
TTCTGACAACGATCGGAGGACCGAAGGAGCTAACCGCTTTTTTGCACAACATGGGGGATCATGTAACTCG
CCTTGATCGTTGGGAACCGGAGCTGAATGAAGCCATACCAAACGACGAGCGTGACACCACGATGCCTGTA
GCAATGGCAACAACGTTGCGCAAACTATTAACTGGCGAACTACTTACTCTAGCTTCCCGGCAACAATTAA
TAGACTGGATGGAGGCGGATAAAGTTGCAGGACCACTTCTGCGCTCGGCCCTTCCGGCTGGCTGGTTTAT
TGCTGATAAATCTGGAGCCGGTGAGCGTGGGTCTCGCGGTATCATTGCAGCACTGGGGCCAGATGGTAAG
CCCTCCCGTATCGTAGTTATCTACACGACGGGGAGTCAGGCAACTATGGATGAACGAAATAGACAGATCG
CTGAGATAGGTGCCTCACTGATTAAGCATTGGTAACTGTCAGACCAAGTTTACTCATATATACTTTAGAT
TGATTTAAAACTTCATTTTTAATTTAAAAGGATCTAGGTGAAGATCCTTTTTGATAATCTCATGACCAAA
ATCCCTTAACGTGAGTTTTCGTTCCACTGAGCGTCAGACCCCGTAGAAAAGATCAAAGGATCTTCTTGAG
ATCCTTTTTTTCTGCGCGTAATCTGCTGCTTGCAAACAAAAAAACCACCGCTACCAGCGGTGGTTTGTTT
GCCGGATCAAGAGCTACCAACTCTTTTTCCGAAGGTAACTGGCTTCAGCAGAGCGCAGATACCAAATACT
GTTCTTCTAGTGTAGCCGTAGTTAGGCCACCACTTCAAGAACTCTGTAGCACCGCCTACATACCTCGCTC
TGCTAATCCTGTTACCAGTGGCTGCTGCCAGTGGCGATAAGTCGTGTCTTACCGGGTTGGACTCAAGACG
ATAGTTACCGGATAAGGCGCAGCGGTCGGGCTGAACGGGGGGTTCGTGCACACAGCCCAGCTTGGAGCGA
ACGACCTACACCGAACTGAGATACCTACAGCGTGAGCTATGAGAAAGCGCCACGCTTCCCGAAGGGAGAA
AGGCGGACAGGTATCCGGTAAGCGGCAGGGTCGGAACAGGAGAGCGCACGAGGGAGCTTCCAGGGGGAAA
CGCCTGGTATCTTTATAGTCCTGTCGGGTTTCGCCACCTCTGACTTGAGCGTCGATTTTTGTGATGCTCG
TCAGGGGGGCGGAGCCTATGGAAAAACGCCAGCAACGCGGCCTTTTTACGGTTCCTGGCCTTTTGCTGGC
CTTTTGCTCACATGTTCTTTCCTGCGTTATCCCCTGATTCTGTGGATAACCGTATTACCGCCTTTGAGTG
AGCTGATACCGCTCGCCGCAGCCGAACGACCGAGCGCAGCGAGTCAGTGAGCGAGGAAGCGGAAGAGCGC
CCAATACGCAAACCGCCTCTCCCCGCGCGTTGGCCGATTCATTAATGCAGCAAGCTCATGGCTGACTAAT
TTTTTTTATTTATGCAGAGGCCGAGGCCGCCTCGGCCTCTGAGCTATTCCAGAAGTAGTGAGGAGGCTTT
TTTGGAGGCCTAGGCTTTTGCAAAAAGCTCCCCGTGGCACGACAGGTTTCCCGACTGGAAAGCGGGCAGT
GAGCGCAACGCAATTAATGTGAGTTAGCTCACTCATTAGGCACCCCAGGCTTTACACTTTATGCTTCCGG
CTCGTATGTTGTGTGGAATTGTGAGCGGATAACAATTTCACACAGGAAACAGCTATGACATGATTACGAA
TTTCACAAATAAAGCATTTTTTTCACTGCATTCTAGTTGTGGTTTGTCCAAACTCATCAATGTATCTTAT
CATGTCTGGATCAACTGGATAACTCAAGCTAACCAAAATCATCCCAAACTTCCCACCCCATACCCTATTA
CCACTGCCAATTACCTGTGGTTTCATTTACTCTAAACCTGTGATTCCTCTGAATTATTTTCATTTTAAAG
AAATTGTATTTGTTAAATATGTACTACAAACTTAGTAGTTGGAAGGGCTAATTCACTCCCAAAGAAGACA
AGATATCCTTGATCTGTGGATCTACCACACACAAGGCTACTTCCCTGATTAGCAGAACTACACACCAGGG
CCAGGGGTCAGATATCCACTGACCTTTGGATGGTGCTACAAGCTAGTACCAGTTGAGCCAGATAAGGTAG
AAGAGGCCAATAAAGGAGAGAACACCAGCTTGTTACACCCTGTGAGCCTGCATGGGATGGATGACCCGGA
GAGAGAAGTGTTAGAGTGGAGGTTTGACAGCCGCCTAGCATTTCATCACGTGGCCCGAGAGCTGCATCCG
GAGTACTTCAAGAACTGCTGATATCGAGCTTGCTACAAGGGACTTTCCGCTGGGGACTTTCCAGGGAGGC
GTGGCCTGGGCGGGACTGGGGAGTGGCGAGCCCTCAGATCCTGCATATAAGCAGCTGCTTTTTGCCTGTA
CTGGGTCTCTCTGGTTAGACCAGATCTGAGCCTGGGAGCTCTCTGGCTAACTAGGGAACCCACTGCTTAA
GCCTCAATAAAGCTTGCCTTGAGTGCTTCAAGTAGTGTGTGCCCGTCTGTTGTGTGACTCTGGTAACTAG
AGATCCCTCAGACCCTTTTAGTCAGTGTGGAAAATCTCTAGCAGTGGCGCCCGAACAGGGACTTGAAAGC
GAAAGGGAAACCAGAGGAGCTCTCTCGACGCAGGACTCGGCTTGCTGAAGCGCGCACGGCAAGAGGCGAG
GGGCGGCGACTGGTGAGTACGCCAAAAATTTTGACTAGCGGAGGCTAGAAGGAGAGAGATGGGTGCGAGA
GCGTCAGTATTAAGCGGGGGAGAATTAGATCGCGATGGGAAAAAATTCGGTTAAGGCCAGGGGGAAAGAA
AAAATATAAATTAAAACATATAGTATGGGCAAGCAGGGAGCTAGAACGATTCGCAGTTAATCCTGGCCTG
TTAGAAACATCAGAAGGCTGTAGACAAATACTGGGACAGCTACAACCATCCCTTCAGACAGGATCAGAAG
AACTTAGATCATTATATAATACAGTAGCAACCCTCTATTGTGTGCATCAAAGGATAGAGATAAAAGACAC
CAAGGAAGCTTTAGACAAGATAGAGGAAGAGCAAAACAAAAGTAAGACCACCGCACAGCAAGCGGCCGGC
CGCTGATCTTCAGACCTGGAGGAGGAGATATGAGGGACAATTGGAGAAGTGAATTATATAAATATAAAGT
AGTAAAAATTGAACCATTAGGAGTAGCACCCACCAAGGCAAAGAGAAGAGTGGTGCAGAGAGAAAAAAGA
GCAGTGGGAATAGGAGCTTTGTTCCTTGGGTTCTTGGGAGCAGCAGGAAGCACTATGGGCGCAGCGTCAA
TGACGCTGACGGTACAGGCCAGACAATTATTGTCTGGTATAGTGCAGCAGCAGAACAATTTGCTGAGGGC
TATTGAGGCGCAACAGCATCTGTTGCAACTCACAGTCTGGGGCATCAAGCAGCTCCAGGCAAGAATCCTG
GCTGTGGAAAGATACCTAAAGGATCAACAGCTCCTGGGGATTTGGGGTTGCTCTGGAAAACTCATTTGCA
CCACTGCTGTGCCTTGGAATGCTAGTTGGAGTAATAAATCTCTGGAACAGATTTGGAATCACACGACCTG
GATGGAGTGGGACAGAGAAATTAACAATTACACAAGCTTAATACACTCCTTAATTGAAGAATCGCAAAAC
CAGCAAGAAAAGAATGAACAAGAATTATTGGAATTAGATAAATGGGCAAGTTTGTGGAATTGGTTTAACA
TAACAAATTGGCTGTGGTATATAAAATTATTCATAATGATAGTAGGAGGCTTGGTAGGTTTAAGAATAGT
TTTTGCTGTACT
Features (pLannotate 1.2.2; 30 found; start..end, strand, type, name):
     50..150     +  CDS            Rev (fragment): human immunodeficiency virus 1 (HIV-1) Rev protein; rev; enhances nuclear export of unspliced and incompletely spliced viral mRNAs
    195..312     +  misc_feature   cPPT/CTS: central polypurine tract and central termination sequence of HIV-1
    360..1538    +  promoter       EF-1α promoter: strong constitutive promoter for human elongation factor EF-1α
   1559..1579    +  protein_bind   attB1: mutant version of attB; core recombination site for the Gateway® BP reaction BP Clonase™
   1585..5215    +  CDS            EGFR (fragment): precursor of human epidermal growth factor receptor
   5219..5243    -  protein_bind   attB2: mutant version of attB; recombination site for the Gateway® BP reaction BP Clonase™
   5251..5269    +  promoter       T3 promoter: promoter for bacteriophage T3 RNA polymerase
   5295..5313    -  promoter       T7 promoter: promoter for bacteriophage T7 RNA polymerase
   5319..5337    -  protein_bind   attB4 (fragment): mutant version of attB; core recombination site for the Gateway® BP reaction BP Clonase™
   5393..5434    +  CDS            V5 tag: epitope tag from simian virus 5
   5560..6022    +  misc_feature   IRES: internal ribosome entry site (IRES) of the encephalomyocarditis virus (EMCV)
   6036..6633    +  CDS            PuroR (fragment): puromycin N-acetyltransferase; pac from Streptomyces; confers resistance to puromycin
   6649..7237    +  misc_feature   WPRE: woodchuck hepatitis virus posttranscriptional regulatory element
   7245..7310    +  CDS            nef (fragment): NEF_HV1Z2 - Experimental evidence at protein level: Swiss-Prot protein existence level 1. Extracellular Nef protein targets CD4(+) T-lymphocytes for apoptosis by interacting with CXCR4 surface receptors. From Human immunodeficiency virus type 1 group M subtype D (isolate Z2/CDC-Z34) (HIV-1).
   7312..7545    +  LTR            3' LTR (ΔU3): self-inactivating 3' long terminal repeat (LTR) from HIV-1
   7750..7854    +  promoter       AmpR promoter: bla
   7855..8715    +  CDS            AmpR: β-lactamase; bla; confers resistance to ampicillin, carbenicillin, and related antibiotics
   8886..9474    +  rep_origin     ori: high-copy-number ColE1/pMB1/pBR322/pUC origin of replication
   9657..9711    +  CDS            lacI (fragment): lac repressor; lacI; The lac repressor binds to the lac operator to inhibit transcription in E. coli. This inhibition can be relieved by adding lactose or isopropyl-β-D-thiogalactopyranoside (IPTG).
   9717..9810    +  rep_origin     SV40 ori (fragment): SV40 origin of replication
   9835..9872    +  CDS            lacI (fragment): lac repressor; lacI; The lac repressor binds to the lac operator to inhibit transcription in E. coli. This inhibition can be relieved by adding lactose or isopropyl-β-D-thiogalactopyranoside (IPTG).
   9885..9906    +  protein_bind   CAP binding site: CAP binding activates transcription in the presence of cAMP. E. coli catabolite activator protein
   9921..9951    +  promoter       lac promoter: promoter for the E. coli lac operon
   9955..9977    +  protein_bind   lac operator (fragment): The lac repressor binds to the lac operator to inhibit transcription in E. coli. This inhibition can be relieved by adding lactose or isopropyl-β-D-thiogalactopyranoside (IPTG). lac repressor encoded by lacI
  10009..10092   +  polyA_signal   SV40 poly(A) signal (fragment): SV40 polyadenylation signal
  10259..10588   +  CDS            nef (fragment): NEF_HV1BR - Experimental evidence at protein level: Swiss-Prot protein existence level 1. Extracellular Nef protein targets CD4(+) T-lymphocytes for apoptosis by interacting with CXCR4 surface receptors (PubMed:14990729). From Human immunodeficiency virus type 1 group M subtype B (isolate BRU/LAI) (HIV-1).
  10636..10893   +  LTR            5' LTR (truncated): truncated 5' long terminal repeat (LTR) from HIV-1
  10940..11065   +  misc_feature   HIV-1 Ψ: packaging signal of human immunodeficiency virus type 1
  11049..11387   +  CDS            HIV-1 gag (fragment): gag protein from human immunodeficiency virus 1; gag
  11562..11795   +  misc_feature   RRE: The Rev response element (RRE) of HIV-1 allows for Rev-dependent mRNA export from the nucleus to the cytoplasm.
