[The description below was written by a language model from this plasmid's Addgene catalogue record and pLannotate feature annotations shown in this document.]
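Description:
pHAGE-EGFR-G810S is a self-inactivating HIV-1-based lentiviral expression plasmid of about 12.1 kb, built on the pHAGE backbone and carrying human EGFR with the G810S substitution. In bacteria it is maintained through a high-copy ColE1/pUC-type origin and selected with ampicillin via the β-lactamase gene. The record lists a recombination-deficient strain as the host, the usual choice for plasmids with repeated LTR sequences. The viral portion contains a truncated 5' LTR, the Ψ packaging signal with an adjoining gag fragment, the Rev response element for Rev-dependent nuclear export of the genomic RNA, the cPPT/CTS element that aids nuclear import in transduced cells, and a ΔU3 3' LTR that disables LTR promoter activity after integration. No packaging or envelope genes are annotated, so these functions would have to be supplied in trans to make virus.

The payload is driven by the constitutive human EF-1α promoter. The EGFR open reading frame was introduced by Gateway cloning and sits between attB1 and attB2 sites. Downstream lie short T3 and T7 promoter sequences, a partial attB4 site and a V5 epitope sequence. The table does not show whether the V5 tag is fused in frame to EGFR, so tagging should not be assumed. An EMCV IRES then allows translation of puromycin N-acetyltransferase from the same transcript, linking puromycin selection of transduced mammalian cells to transgene expression, and a WPRE enhances transcript stability and expression. The construct belongs to a collection made for systematic functional annotation of somatic cancer mutations, where stable expression of individual variants allows their effects to be assessed.
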