Addgene plasmid #116258: pHAGE-EGFR-G810S
Purpose: Lentiviral expression of EGFR G810S
Depositing lab: Gordon Mills & Kenneth Scott. Depositing organization: Baylor College of Medicine. Publication: Systematic Functional Annotation of Somatic Mutations in Cancer. Ng PK, Li J, Jeong KJ, Shao S, Chen H, Tsang YH, Sengupta S, Wang Z, Bhavana VH, Tran R, Soewito S, Minussi DC, Moreno D, Kong K, Dogruluk T, Lu H, Gao J, Tokheim C, Zhou DC, Johnson AM, Zeng J, Ip CKM, Ju Z, Wester M, Yu S, Li Y, Vellano CP, Schultz N, Karchin R, Ding L, Lu Y, Cheung LWT, Chen K, Shaw KR, Meric-Bernstam F, Scott KL, Yi S, Sahni N, Liang H, Mills GB. Cancer Cell. 2018 Mar 12;33(3):450-462.e10. doi: 10.1016/j.ccell.2018.01.021. PubMed 29533785.
Backbone
  Vector backbone: pHAGE
  Vector type: Lentiviral
Growth in bacteria
  Bacterial resistance: Ampicillin, 100 μg/mL
  Growth temperature: 37°C
  Growth strain: Stbl3
  Copy number: High Copy
Gene/Insert
  Gene/Insert name: EGFR
  Species: H. sapiens (human)
  Mutation: G810S
  Entrez Gene: EGFR (a.k.a. ERBB, ERBB1, ERRP, HER1, NISBD2, NNCIS, PIG61, mENA)
  Cloning method: Gateway Cloning
Terms and licenses: Academic/Nonprofit Terms; Industry Terms: Not Available to Industry
How to cite: pHAGE-EGFR-G810S was a gift from Gordon Mills & Kenneth Scott (Addgene plasmid # 116258 ; http://n2t.net/addgene:116258 ; RRID:Addgene_116258)
