>Addgene plasmid #116258 | pHAGE-EGFR-G810S | depositor partial sequence | sequence record 219132 | insert
ATGCGACCCTCCGGGACGGCCGGGGCAGCGCTCCTGGCGCTGCTGGCTGCGCTCTGCCCGGCGAGTCGGG
CTCTGGAGGAAAAGAAAGTTTGCCAAGGCACGAGTAACAAGCTCACGCAGTTGGGCACTTTTGAAGATCA
TTTTCTCAGCCTCCAGAGGATGTTCAATAACTGTGAGGTGGTCCTTGGGAATTTGGAAATTACCTATGTG
CAGAGGAATTATGATCTTTCCTTCTTAAAGACCATCCAGGAGGTGGCTGGTTATGTCCTCATTGCCCTCA
ACACAGTGGAGCGAATTCCTTTGGAAAACCTGCAGATCATCAGAGGAAATATGTACTACGAAAATTCCTA
TGCCTTAGCAGTCTTATCTAACTATGATGCAAATAAAACCGGACTGAAGGAGCTGCCCATGAGAAATTTA
CAGGAAATCCTGCATGGCGCCGTGCGGTTCAGCAACAACCCTGCCCTGTGCAACGTGGAGAGCATCCAGT
GGCGGGACATAGTCAGCAGTGACTTTCTCAGCAACATGTCGATGGACTTCCAGAACCACCTGGGCAGCTG
CCAAAAGTGTGATCCAAGCTGTCCCAATGGGAGCTGCTGGGGTGCAGGAGAGGAGAACTGCCAGAAACTG
ACCAAAATCATCTGTGCCCAGCAGTGCTCCGGGCGCTGCCGTGGCAAGTCCCCCAGTGACTGCTGCCACA
ACCAGTGTGCTGCAGGCTGCACAGGCCCCCGGGAGAGCGACTGCCTGGTCTGCCGCAAATTCCGAGACGA
AGCCACGTGCAAGGACACCTGCCCCCCACTCATGCTCTACAACCCCACCACGTACCAGATGGATGTGAAC
CCCGAGGGCAAATACAGCTTTGGTGCCACCTGCGTGAAGAAGTGTCCCCGTAATTATGTGGTGACAGATC
ACGGCTCGTGCGTCCGAGCCTGTGGGGCCGACAGCTATGAGATGGAGGAAGACGGCGTCCGCAAGTGTAA
GAAGTGCGAAGGGCCTTGCCGCAAAGTGTGTAACGGAATAGGTATTGGTGAATTTAAAGACTCACTCTCC
ATAAATGCTACGAATATTAAACACTTCAAAAACTGCACCTCCATCAGTGGCGATCTCCACATCCTGCCGG
TGGCATTTAGGGGTGACTCCTTCACACATACTCCTCCTCTGGATCCACAGGAACTGGATATTCTGAAAAC
CGTAAAGGAAATCACAGGGTTTTTGCTGATTCAGGCTTGGCCTGAAAACAGGACGGACCTCCATGCCTTT
GAGAACCTAGAAATCATACGCGGCAGGACCAAGCAACATGGTCAGTTTTCTCTTGCAGTCGTCAGCCTGA
ACATAACATCCTTGGGATTACGCTCCCTCAAGGAGATAAGTGATGGAGATGTGATAATTTCAGGAAACAA
AAATTTGTGCTATGCAAATACAATAAACTGGAAAAAACTGTTTGGGACCTCCGGTCAGAAAACCAAAATT
ATAAGCAACAGAGGTGAAAACAGCTGCAAGGCCACAGGCCAGGTCTGCCATGCCTTGTGCTCCCCCGAGG
GCTGCTGGGGCCCGGAGCCCAGGGACTGCGTCTCTTGCCGGAATGTCAGCCGAGGCAGGGAATGCGTGGA
CAAGTGCAACCTTCTGGAGGGTGAGCCAAGGGAGTTTGTGGAGAACTCTGAGTGCATACAGTGCCACCCA
GAGTGCCTGCCTCAGGCCATGAACATCACCTGCACAGGACGGGGACCAGACAACTGTATCCAGTGTGCCC
ACTACATTGACGGCCCCCACTGCGTCAAGACCTGCCCGGCAGGAGTCATGGGAGAAAACAACACCCTGGT
CTGGAAGTACGCAGACGCCGGCCATGTGTGCCACCTGTGCCATCCAAACTGCACCTACGGATGCACTGGG
CCAGGTCTTGAAGGCTGTCCAACGAATGGGCCTAAGATCCCGTCCATCGCCACTGGGATGGTGGGGGCCC
TCCTCTTGCTGCTGGTGGTGGCCCTGGGGATCGGCCTCTTCATGCGAAGGCGCCACATCGTTCGGAAGCG
CACGCTGCGGAGGCTGCTGCAGGAGAGGGAGCTTGTGGAGCCTCTTACACCCAGTGGAGAAGCTCCCAAC
CAAGCTCTCTTGAGGATCTTGAAGGAAACTGAATTCAAAAAGATCAAAGTGCTGGGCTCCGGTGCGTTCG
GCACGGTGTATAAGGGACTCTGGATCCCAGAAGGTGAGAAAGTTAAAATTCCCGTCGCTATCAAGGAATT
AAGAGAAGCAACATCTCCGAAAGCCAACAAGGAAATCCTCGATGAAGCCTACGTGATGGCCAGCGTGGAC
AACCCCCACGTGTGCCGCCTGCTGGGCATCTGCCTCACCTCCACCGTGCAGCTCATCACGCAGCTCATGC
CCTTCGGCTGCCTCCTGGACTATGTCCGGGAACACAAAGACAATATTAGCTCCCAGTACCTGCTCAACTG
GTGTGTGCAGATCGCAAAGGGCATGAACTACTTGGAGGACCGTCGCTTGGTGCACCGCGACCTGGCAGCC
AGGAACGTACTGGTGAAAACACCGCAGCATGTCAAGATCACAGATTTTGGGCTGGCCAAACTGCTGGGTG
CGGAAGAGAAAGAATACCATGCAGAAGGAGGCAAAGTGCCTATCAAGTGGATGGCATTGGAATCAATTTT
ACACAGAATCTATACCCACCAGAGTGATGTCTGGAGCTACGGGGTGACCGTTTGGGAGTTGATGACCTTT
GGATCCAAGCCATATGACGGAATCCCTGCCAGCGAGATCTCCTCCATCCTGGAGAAAGGAGAACGCCTCC
CTCAGCCACCCATATGTACCATCGATGTCTACATGATCATGGTCAAGTGCTGGATGATAGACGCAGATAG
TCGCCCAAAGTTCCGTGAGTTGATCATCGAATTCTCCAAAATGGCCCGAGACCCCCAGCGCTACCTTGTC
ATTCAGGGGGATGAAAGAATGCATTTGCCAAGTCCTACAGACTCCAACTTCTACCGTGCCCTGATGGATG
AAGAAGACATGGACGACGTGGTGGATGCCGACGAGTACCTCATCCCACAGCAGGGCTTCTTCAGCAGCCC
CTCCACGTCACGGACTCCCCTCCTGAGCTCTCTGAGTGCAACCAGCAACAATTCCACCGTGGCTTGCATT
GATAGAAATGGGCTGCAAAGCTGTCCCATCAAGGAAGACAGCTTCTTGCAGCGATACAGCTCAGACCCCA
CAGGCGCCTTGACTGAGGACAGCATAGACGACACCTTCCTCCCAGTGCCTGAATACATAAACCAGTCCGT
TCCCAAAAGGCCCGCTGGCTCTGTGCAGAATCCTGTCTATCACAATCAGCCTCTGAACCCCGCGCCCAGC
AGAGACCCACACTACCAGGACCCCCACAGCACTGCAGTGGGCAACCCCGAGTATCTCAACACTGTCCAGC
CCACCTGTGTCAACAGCACATTCGACAGCCCTGCCCACTGGGCCCAGAAAGGCAGCCACCAAATTAGCCT
GGACAACCCTGACTACCAGCAGGACTTCTTTCCCAAGGAAGCCAAGCCAAATGGCATCTTTAAGGGCTCC
ACAGCTGAAAATGCAGAATACCTAAGGGTCGCGCCACAAAGCAGTGAATTTATTGGAGCATGA
